>Addgene plasmid #102751 | R728L EPHA3 pcDNA3.1 | addgene full sequence | sequence record 198408 | Addgene NGS Result
GTGTGTCAGTTAGGGTGTGGAAAGTCCCCAGGCTCCCCAGCAGGCAGAAGTATGCAAAGCATGCATCTCA
ATTAGTCAGCAACCAGGTGTGGAAAGTCCCCAGGCTCCCCAGCAGGCAGAAGTATGCAAAGCATGCATCT
CAATTAGTCAGCAACCATAGTCCCGCCCCTAACTCCGCCCATCCCGCCCCTAACTCCGCCCAGTTCCGCC
CATTCTCCGCCCCATGGCTGACTAATTTTTTTTATTTATGCAGAGGCCGAGGCCGCCTCTGCCTCTGAGC
TATTCCAGAAGTAGTGAGGAGGCTTTTTTGGAGGCCTAGGCTTTTGCAAAAAGCTCCCGGGAGCTTGTAT
ATCCATTTTCGGATCTGATCAAGAGACAGGATGAGGATCGTTTCGCATGATTGAACAAGATGGATTGCAC
GCAGGTTCTCCGGCCGCTTGGGTGGAGAGGCTATTCGGCTATGACTGGGCACAACAGACAATCGGCTGCT
CTGATGCCGCCGTGTTCCGGCTGTCAGCGCAGGGGCGCCCGGTTCTTTTTGTCAAGACCGACCTGTCCGG
TGCCCTGAATGAACTGCAGGACGAGGCAGCGCGGCTATCGTGGCTGGCCACGACGGGCGTTCCTTGCGCA
GCTGTGCTCGACGTTGTCACTGAAGCGGGAAGGGACTGGCTGCTATTGGGCGAAGTGCCGGGGCAGGATC
TCCTGTCATCTCACCTTGCTCCTGCCGAGAAAGTATCCATCATGGCTGATGCAATGCGGCGGCTGCATAC
GCTTGATCCGGCTACCTGCCCATTCGACCACCAAGCGAAACATCGCATCGAGCGAGCACGTACTCGGATG
GAAGCCGGTCTTGTCGATCAGGATGATCTGGACGAAGAGCATCAGGGGCTCGCGCCAGCCGAACTGTTCG
CCAGGCTCAAGGCGCGCATGCCCGACGGCGAGGATCTCGTCGTGACCCATGGCGATGCCTGCTTGCCGAA
TATCATGGTGGAAAATGGCCGCTTTTCTGGATTCATCGACTGTGGCCGGCTGGGTGTGGCGGACCGCTAT
CAGGACATAGCGTTGGCTACCCGTGATATTGCTGAAGAGCTTGGCGGCGAATGGGCTGACCGCTTCCTCG
TGCTTTACGGTATCGCCGCTCCCGATTCGCAGCGCATCGCCTTCTATCGCCTTCTTGACGAGTTCTTCTG
AGCGGGACTCTGGGGTTCGCGAAATGACCGACCAAGCGACGCCCAACCTGCCATCACGAGATTTCGATTC
CACCGCCGCCTTCTATGAAAGGTTGGGCTTCGGAATCGTTTTCCGGGACGCCGGCTGGATGATCCTCCAG
CGCGGGGATCTCATGCTGGAGTTCTTCGCCCACCCCAACTTGTTTATTGCAGCTTATAATGGTTACAAAT
AAAGCAATAGCATCACAAATTTCACAAATAAAGCATTTTTTTCACTGCATTCTAGTTGTGGTTTGTCCAA
ACTCATCAATGTATCTTATCATGTCTGTATACCGTCGACCTCTAGCTAGAGCTTGGCGTAATCATGGTCA
TAGCTGTTTCCTGTGTGAAATTGTTATCCGCTCACAATTCCACACAACATACGAGCCGGAAGCATAAAGT
GTAAAGCCTGGGGTGCCTAATGAGTGAGCTAACTCACATTAATTGCGTTGCGCTCACTGCCCGCTTTCCA
GTCGGGAAACCTGTCGTGCCAGCTGCATTAATGAATCGGCCAACGCGCGGGGAGAGGCGGTTTGCGTATT
GGGCGCTCTTCCGCTTCCTCGCTCACTGACTCGCTGCGCTCGGTCGTTCGGCTGCGGCGAGCGGTATCAG
CTCACTCAAAGGCGGTAATACGGTTATCCACAGAATCAGGGGATAACGCAGGAAAGAACATGTGAGCAAA
AGGCCAGCAAAAGGCCAGGAACCGTAAAAAGGCCGCGTTGCTGGCGTTTTTCCATAGGCTCCGCCCCCCT
GACGAGCATCACAAAAATCGACGCTCAAGTCAGAGGTGGCGAAACCCGACAGGACTATAAAGATACCAGG
CGTTTCCCCCTGGAAGCTCCCTCGTGCGCTCTCCTGTTCCGACCCTGCCGCTTACCGGATACCTGTCCGC
CTTTCTCCCTTCGGGAAGCGTGGCGCTTTCTCATAGCTCACGCTGTAGGTATCTCAGTTCGGTGTAGGTC
GTTCGCTCCAAGCTGGGCTGTGTGCACGAACCCCCCGTTCAGCCCGACCGCTGCGCCTTATCCGGTAACT
ATCGTCTTGAGTCCAACCCGGTAAGACACGACTTATCGCCACTGGCAGCAGCCACTGGTAACAGGATTAG
CAGAGCGAGGTATGTAGGCGGTGCTACAGAGTTCTTGAAGTGGTGGCCTAACTACGGCTACACTAGAAGA
ACAGTATTTGGTATCTGCGCTCTGCTGAAGCCAGTTACCTTCGGAAAAAGAGTTGGTAGCTCTTGATCCG
GCAAACAAACCACCGCTGGTAGCGGTGGTTTTTTTGTTTGCAAGCAGCAGATTACGCGCAGAAAAAAAGG
ATCTCAAGAAGATCCTTTGATCTTTTCTACGGGGTCTGACGCTCAGTGGAACGAAAACTCACGTTAAGGG
ATTTTGGTCATGAGATTATCAAAAAGGATCTTCACCTAGATCCTTTTAAATTAAAAATGAAGTTTTAAAT
CAATCTAAAGTATATATGAGTAAACTTGGTCTGACAGTTACCAATGCTTAATCAGTGAGGCACCTATCTC
AGCGATCTGTCTATTTCGTTCATCCATAGTTGCCTGACTCCCCGTCGTGTAGATAACTACGATACGGGAG
GGCTTACCATCTGGCCCCAGTGCTGCAATGATACCGCGAGACCCACGCTCACCGGCTCCAGATTTATCAG
CAATAAACCAGCCAGCCGGAAGGGCCGAGCGCAGAAGTGGTCCTGCAACTTTATCCGCCTCCATCCAGTC
TATTAATTGTTGCCGGGAAGCTAGAGTAAGTAGTTCGCCAGTTAATAGTTTGCGCAACGTTGTTGCCATT
GCTACAGGCATCGTGGTGTCACGCTCGTCGTTTGGTATGGCTTCATTCAGCTCCGGTTCCCAACGATCAA
GGCGAGTTACATGATCCCCCATGTTGTGCAAAAAAGCGGTTAGCTCCTTCGGTCCTCCGATCGTTGTCAG
AAGTAAGTTGGCCGCAGTGTTATCACTCATGGTTATGGCAGCACTGCATAATTCTCTTACTGTCATGCCA
TCCGTAAGATGCTTTTCTGTGACTGGTGAGTACTCAACCAAGTCATTCTGAGAATAGTGTATGCGGCGAC
CGAGTTGCTCTTGCCCGGCGTCAATACGGGATAATACCGCGCCACATAGCAGAACTTTAAAAGTGCTCAT
CATTGGAAAACGTTCTTCGGGGCGAAAACTCTCAAGGATCTTACCGCTGTTGAGATCCAGTTCGATGTAA
CCCACTCGTGCACCCAACTGATCTTCAGCATCTTTTACTTTCACCAGCGTTTCTGGGTGAGCAAAAACAG
GAAGGCAAAATGCCGCAAAAAAGGGAATAAGGGCGACACGGAAATGTTGAATACTCATACTCTTCCTTTT
TCAATATTATTGAAGCATTTATCAGGGTTATTGTCTCATGAGCGGATACATATTTGAATGTATTTAGAAA
AATAAACAAATAGGGGTTCCGCGCACATTTCCCCGAAAAGTGCCACCTGACGTCGACGGATCGGGAGATC
TCCCGATCCCCTATGGTGCACTCTCAGTACAATCTGCTCTGATGCCGCATAGTTAAGCCAGTATCTGCTC
CCTGCTTGTGTGTTGGAGGTCGCTGAGTAGTGCGCGAGCAAAATTTAAGCTACAACAAGGCAAGGCTTGA
CCGACAATTGCATGAAGAATCTGCTTAGGGTTAGGCGTTTTGCGCTGCTTCGCGATGTACGGGCCAGATA
TACGCGTTGACATTGATTATTGACTAGTTATTAATAGTAATCAATTACGGGGTCATTAGTTCATAGCCCA
TATATGGAGTTCCGCGTTACATAACTTACGGTAAATGGCCCGCCTGGCTGACCGCCCAACGACCCCCGCC
CATTGACGTCAATAATGACGTATGTTCCCATAGTAACGCCAATAGGGACTTTCCATTGACGTCAATGGGT
GGAGTATTTACGGTAAACTGCCCACTTGGCAGTACATCAAGTGTATCATATGCCAAGTACGCCCCCTATT
GACGTCAATGACGGTAAATGGCCCGCCTGGCATTATGCCCAGTACATGACCTTATGGGACTTTCCTACTT
GGCAGTACATCTACGTATTAGTCATCGCTATTACCATGGTGATGCGGTTTTGGCAGTACATCAATGGGCG
TGGATAGCGGTTTGACTCACGGGGATTTCCAAGTCTCCACCCCATTGACGTCAATGGGAGTTTGTTTTGG
CACCAAAATCAACGGGACTTTCCAAAATGTCGTAACAACTCCGCCCCATTGACGCAAATGGGCGGTAGGC
GTGTACGGTGGGAGGTCTATATAAGCAGAGCTCTCTGGCTAACTAGAGAACCCACTGCTTACTGGCTTAT
CGAAATTAATACGACTCACTATAGGGAGACCCAAGCTGGCTAGTTAAGCTTGGTACCGAGCTCGGATCCA
CTAGTCCAGTGTGGTGGAATTCGTCGAGCTCTAGCGAGGTGACAGCGTAGAACCAGGAGTGTCAAACTTG
ACATCAGCCTGCGAGCGGAGCATGGTAACTTCTCCAGCAATCAGAGCGCTCCCCCTCACATCAGTGGCAT
GCTTCATGGAGATATGCTCCTCTCACTGCCCTCTGCACCAGCAACATGGATTGTCAGCTCTCCATCCTCC
TCCTTCTCAGCTGCTCTGTTCTCGACAGCTTCGGGGAACTGATTCCGCAGCCTTCCAATGAAGTCAATCT
ACTGGATTCAAAAACAATTCAAGGGGAGCTGGGCTGGATCTCTTATCCATCACATGGGTGGGAAGAGATC
AGTGGTGTGGATGAACATTACACACCCATCAGGACTTACCAGGTGTGCAATGTCATGGACCACAGTCAAA
ACAATTGGCTGAGAACAAACTGGGTCCCCAGGAACTCAGCTCAGAAGATTTATGTGGAGCTCAAGTTCAC
TCTACGAGACTGCAATAGCATTCCATTGGTTTTAGGAACTTGCAAGGAGACATTCAACCTGTACTACATG
GAGTCTGATGATGATCATGGGGTGAAATTTCGAGAGCATCAGTTTACAAAGATTGACACCATTGCAGCTG
ATGAAAGTTTCACTCAAATGGATCTTGGGGACCGTATTCTGAAGCTCAACACTGAGATTAGAGAAGTAGG
TCCTGTCAACAAGAAGGGATTTTATTTGGCATTTCAAGATGTTGGTGCTTGTGTTGCCTTGGTGTCTGTG
AGAGTATACTTCAAAAAGTGCCCATTTACAGTGAAGAATCTGGCTATGTTTCCAGACACGGTACCCATGG
ACTCCCAGTCCCTGGTGGAGGTTAGAGGGTCTTGTGTCAACAATTCTAAGGAGGAAGATCCTCCAAGGAT
GTACTGCAGTACAGAAGGCGAATGGCTTGTACCCATTGGCAAGTGTTCCTGCAATGCTGGCTATGAAGAA
AGAGGTTTTATGTGCCAAGCTTGTCGACCAGGTTTCTACAAGGCATTGGATGGTAATATGAAGTGTGCTA
AGTGCCCGCCTCACAGTTCTACTCAGGAAGATGGTTCAATGAACTGCAGGTGTGAGAATAATTACTTCCG
GGCAGACAAAGACCCTCCATCCATGGCTTGTACCCGACCTCCATCTTCACCAAGAAATGTTATCTCTAAT
ATAAACGAGACCTCAGTTATCCTGGACTGGAGTTGGCCCCTGGACACAGGAGGCCGGAAAGATGTTACCT
TCAACATCATATGTAAAAAATGTGGGTGGAATATAAAACAGTGTGAGCCATGCAGCCCAAATGTCCGCTT
CCTCCCTCGACAGTTTGGACTCACCAACACCACGGTGACAGTGACAGACCTTCTGGCACATACTAACTAC
ACCTTTGAGATTGATGCCGTTAATGGGGTGTCAGAGCTGAGCTCCCCACCAAGACAGTTTGCTGCGGTCA
GCATCACAACTAATCAGGCTGCTCCATCACCTGTCCTGACGATTAAGAAAGATCGGACCTCCAGAAATAG
CATCTCTTTGTCCTGGCAAGAACCTGAACATCCTAATGGGATCATATTGGACTACGAGGTCAAATACTAT
GAAAAGCAGGAACAAGAAACAAGTTATACCATTCTGAGGGCAAGAGGCACAAATGTTACCATCAGTAGCC
TCAAGCCTGACACTATATACGTATTCCAAATCCGAGCCCGAACAGCCGCTGGATATGGGACGAACAGCCG
CAAGTTTGAGTTTGAAACTAGTCCAGACTCTTTCTCCATCTCTGGTGAAAGTAGCCAAGTGGTCATGATC
GCCATTTCAGCGGCAGTAGCAATTATTCTCCTCACTGTTGTCATCTATGTTTTGATTGGGAGGTTCTGTG
GCTATAAGTCAAAACATGGGGCAGATGAAAAAAGACTTCATTTTGGCAATGGGCATTTAAAACTTCCAGG
TCTCAGGACTTATGTTGACCCACATACATATGAAGACCCTACCCAAGCTGTTCATGAGTTTGCCAAGGAA
TTGGATGCCACCAACATATCCATTGATAAAGTTGTTGGAGCAGGTGAATTTGGAGAGGTGTGCAGTGGTC
GCTTAAAACTTCCTTCAAAAAAAGAGATTTCAGTGGCCATTAAGACCCTGAAAGTTGGCTACACAGAAAA
GCAGAGGAGAGACTTCCTGGGAGAAGCAAGCATTATGGGACAGTTTGACCACCCCAATATCATTCGACTG
GAAGGAGTTGTTACCAAAAGTAAGCCAGTTATGATTGTCACAGAATACATGGAGAATGGTTCCTTGGATA
GTTTCCTACGTAAACACGATGCCCAGTTTACTGTCATTCAGCTAGTGGGGATGCTTCTAGGGATAGCATC
TGGCATGAAGTACCTGTCAGACATGGGCTATGTTCACCGAGACCTCGCTGCTCGGAACATCTTGATCAAC
AGTAACTTGGTGTGTAAGGTTTCTGATTTCGGACTTTCGCGTGTCCTGGAGGATGACCCAGAAGCTGCTT
ATACAACAAGAGGAGGGAAGATCCCAATCAGGTGGACATCACCAGAAGCTATAGCCTACCGCAAGTTCAC
GTCAGCCAGCGATGTATGGAGTTATGGGATTGTTCTCTGGGAGGTGATGTCTTATGGAGAGAGACCATAC
TGGGAGATGTCCAATCAGGATGTAATTAAAGCTGTAGATGAGGGCTATCGACTGCCACCCCCCATGGACT
GCCCAGCTGCCTTGTATCAGCTGATGCTGGACTGCTGGCAGAAAGACAGGAACAACAGACCCAAGTTTGA
GCAGATTGTTAGTATTCTGGACAAGCTTATCCGGAATCCCGGCAGCCTGAAGATCATCACCAGTGCAGCC
GCAAGGCCATCAAACCTTCTTCTGGACCAAAGCAATGTGGATATCACTACCTTCCGCACAACAGGTGACT
GGCTTAATGGTGTCTGGACAGCACACTGCAAGGAAATCTTCACGGGTGTGGAGTACAGTTCTTGTGACAC
AATAGCCAAGATTTCCACAGATGACATGAAAAAGGTTGGTGTCACCGTGGTTGGGCCACAGAAGAAGATC
ATCAGTAGCATTAAAGCTCTAGAGGGCCCGCGGTTCGAACAAAAACTCATCTCAGAAGAGGATCTGAATA
TGCATACCGGTCATCATCACCATCACCATTGAGTTTAAACCCGCTGATCAGCCTCGACTGTGCCTTCTAG
TTGCCAGCCATCTGTTGTTTGCCCCTCCCCCGTGCCTTCCTTGACCCTGGAAGGTGCCACTCCCACTGTC
CTTTCCTAATAAAATGAGGAAATTGCATCGCATTGTCTGAGTAGGTGTCATTCTATTCTGGGGGGTGGGG
TGGGGCAGGACAGCAAGGGGGAGGATTGGGAAGACAATAGCAGGCATGCTGGGGATGCGGTGGGCTCTAT
GGCTTCTGAGGCGGAAAGAACCAGCTGGGGCTCTAGGGGGTATCCCC
[124 nt withheld, positions 8098-8221]
C
[91 nt withheld, positions 8223-8313]
A
[49 nt withheld, positions 8315-8363]
CCTTTGACGTTGGAGTCCACGTTCTTT
[37 nt withheld, positions 8391-8427]
ACCCTATCTCGGTCTATTCTTTTGATTTATAAGGGATTTTGCCGATTTCGGCCTATTGGTTAAAAAATGA
GCTGATTTAACAAAAATTTAACGCGAATTAATTCTGTGGAAT
Features (pLannotate 1.2.2; 20 found; start..end, strand, type, name):
      1..330     +  promoter       SV40 promoter: SV40 enhancer and early promoter
    397..1188    +  CDS            neo: KKA2_KLEPN - Also known as kan, nptII. Experimental evidence at protein level: Swiss-Prot protein existence level 1. Resistance to kanamycin, neomycin, paromomycin, ribostamycin, butirosin and gentamicin B. From Klebsiella pneumoniae.
   1214..1372    +  CDS            ble (fragment): BLE_KLEPN - Experimental evidence at protein level: Swiss-Prot protein existence level 1. Binding protein with a strong affinity to the bleomycin family of antibiotics. Binds to CL990; an antimitotic-antibiotic compound. From Klebsiella pneumoniae.
   1367..1488    +  polyA_signal   SV40 poly(A) signal: SV40 polyadenylation signal
   1561..1577    -  protein_bind   lac operator: The lac repressor binds to the lac operator to inhibit transcription in E. coli. This inhibition can be relieved by adding lactose or isopropyl-β-D-thiogalactopyranoside (IPTG). lac repressor encoded by lacI
   1585..1615    -  promoter       lac promoter: promoter for the E. coli lac operon
   1630..1651    -  protein_bind   CAP binding site: CAP binding activates transcription in the presence of cAMP. E. coli catabolite activator protein
   1664..1756    -  CDS            lacI (fragment): lac repressor; lacI; The lac repressor binds to the lac operator to inhibit transcription in E. coli. This inhibition can be relieved by adding lactose or isopropyl-β-D-thiogalactopyranoside (IPTG).
   1939..2527    -  rep_origin     ori: high-copy-number ColE1/pMB1/pBR322/pUC origin of replication
   2698..3558    -  CDS            AmpR: β-lactamase; bla; confers resistance to ampicillin, carbenicillin, and related antibiotics
   3559..3663    -  promoter       AmpR promoter: bla
   3722..3774    -  misc_feature   bom (fragment): basis of mobility region from pBR322
   3929..4308    +  enhancer       CMV enhancer: human cytomegalovirus immediate early enhancer
   4309..4512    +  promoter       CMV promoter: human cytomegalovirus (CMV) immediate early promoter
   4508..4541    +  LTR            5' LTR (truncated) (fragment): truncated 5' long terminal repeat (LTR) from HIV-1
   4557..4575    +  promoter       T7 promoter: promoter for bacteriophage T7 RNA polymerase
   4806..7724    +  CDS            EPHA3: EPHA3_HUMAN - Also known as ETK, ETK1, HEK, TYRO4. Experimental evidence at protein level: Swiss-Prot protein existence level 1. Receptor tyrosine kinase which binds promiscuously membrane- bound ephrin family ligands residing on adjacent cells, leading to contact-dependent bidirectional signaling into neighboring cells. The signaling pathway downstream of the receptor is referred to as forward signaling while the signaling pathway downstream of the ephrin ligand is referred to as reverse signaling. Highly promiscuous for ephrin-A ligands it binds preferentially EFNA5. Upon activation by EFNA5
   7828..8052    +  polyA_signal   bGH poly(A) signal: bovine growth hormone polyadenylation signal
   8056..8077    +  promoter       SV40 promoter (fragment): SV40 enhancer and early promoter
   8098..8526    +  rep_origin     f1 ori (sequence partly withheld): f1 bacteriophage origin of replication; arrow indicates direction of (+) strand synthesis
