[The description below was written by a language model from this plasmid's Addgene catalogue record and pLannotate feature annotations shown in this document.]
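Description:
R728L EPHA3 pcDNA3.1 is a mammalian expression plasmid built on the Invitrogen pcDNA3.1(+)/myc-His B backbone and carrying a mutant form of the human receptor tyrosine kinase EPHA3. In E. coli it is maintained at high copy from a ColE1/pUC-type origin and selected with ampicillin through the β-lactamase gene. An f1 origin is also present, which in principle permits single-stranded DNA production. For selection in mammalian cells, the sequenced 8.5 kb record shows a neomycin phosphotransferase cassette driven by the SV40 enhancer/early promoter and terminated by the SV40 polyadenylation signal. The short matches to ble, lacI, bom and an HIV-1 LTR are annotated only as fragments and are probably residual backbone sequence or incidental similarity rather than functional elements.

The expression cassette places the EPHA3 coding sequence downstream of the CMV immediate-early enhancer and promoter, with a T7 promoter between them and a bovine growth hormone polyadenylation signal at the 3′ end. The insert carries a missense change at codon R728 (CGA to CTA), producing the arginine-to-leucine substitution named in the plasmid title. According to the depositor, the last ten C-terminal amino acids of EPHA3 are omitted, and the protein is fused to the backbone's C-terminal myc-6xHis tag for detection or purification. The tag is not separately annotated in the feature table. The construct belongs to a series of EPHA3 plasmids bearing missense mutations found in lung and colon cancer, and it is intended for expressing the mutant receptor in mammalian cells to examine how such cancer-associated changes affect EPHA3 function.
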