Addgene plasmid #102751: R728L EPHA3 pcDNA3.1
Purpose: Expression of EPHA3 in mammalian cells
Depositing lab: Jin Chen. Depositing organization: Vanderbilt University. Publication: Effects of cancer-associated EPHA3 mutations on lung cancer. Zhuang G, Song W, Amato K, Hwang Y, Lee K, Boothby M, Ye F, Guo Y, Shyr Y, Lin L, Carbone DP, Brantley-Sieders DM, Chen J. J Natl Cancer Inst. 2012 Aug 8;104(15):1182-97. doi: 10.1093/jnci/djs297. Epub 2012 Jul 24. PubMed 22829656.
Backbone
  Vector backbone: pcDNA3.1(+)/myc-His B
  Backbone manufacturer: Invitrogen
  Vector type: Mammalian Expression
Growth in bacteria
  Bacterial resistance: Ampicillin, 100 μg/mL
  Growth temperature: 37°C
  Growth strain: DH5alpha
  Copy number: High Copy
Gene/Insert
  Gene/Insert name: EPHA3 (alt names: MEK4; TYRO4)
  Species: H. sapiens (human)
  Mutation: R728 (CGA > CtA)
  Entrez Gene: EPHA3 (a.k.a. EK4, ETK, ETK1, HEK, HEK4, TYRO4)
  Promoter: CMV
  Tag / fusion protein: myc-6xhis (C terminal on backbone)
  Cloning method: Unknown
  Sequencing primers: 5′ CMV-F
Terms and licenses: Academic/Nonprofit Terms; Industry Terms: Not Available to Industry
Depositor comments: Please note last 10 amino acids in C-terminal are omitted in these constructs. These series of EPHA3 constructs carry missense mutations found in lung and colon cancer.
How to cite: R728L EPHA3 pcDNA3.1 was a gift from Jin Chen (Addgene plasmid # 102751 ; http://n2t.net/addgene:102751 ; RRID:Addgene_102751)
